>Addgene plasmid #16820 | XE180 rat Frizzled-1-pCD | addgene partial sequence | sequence record 53294 | EBV-Rev 5'-GTGGTTTGTCCAAACTCATC-3'
TACGACTCACTATAGTTCTAGAGGCTCGAGAGGCCTTGAATTCGAATCGATGGGATCCGGCCAGAAAAGG
GCAGGTAAGATTCTGGGTTTCAGACGGTAGTCTCCCCTTGTTTGCTGTTGGTAAGCCTCGTGTAGAACTT
CCTCCAGGAATTCAGTGTCTTGCCGGACCAGATCCAGAAGCCTGATGTGATGCCCACAATTAGCGTCATG
AGATACTTGATCATGAAGACTGTAAAGTCGGGGCTCATGGGTGGGTGTGGTGGGACGCCTCCACCTCCTT
GGAGGTGAGGGCAAGGGATGGCATAACTCTTGCAGCTCTGGGCCACCCAGCTGCGCTCCCACTGGTCCCG
AAAGGCCTGCTCATAGAAGTAGCAGGCGATGACGATGGTGGCCGGCACGGTGTAGAGCACACTGAAGACT
CCGATGCGCACCATGAGCTTTTCCAGTTTCTCTGTCTTGGTGCCGTCATGCTTCATGATGGTGCGGATGC
GGAAGAGCGACACGAAACCAGCCAGCAGGAAAGAGGTGCCGATGAACAGATAGACGAAGAGCGGCGCCAG
CACAAAGCCCCGCAGAGCATCCACGTTATTGAGCCCCACAAAACACACTCCACTCAGTACGTCGCCATCC
ACTTGGCCCAGCGCCAGGATGGTTATAGTTTTAATGGCTGGTACAGCCCAGGCGGCTAGGTGAAAATATT
GTGAGTTGGCCTCGATGGCTTCGTGGCCCCACTTCATGCCGGCTGCCAGGAACCAGGTGAGGGACAGGAT
TACCCACCAGATGGAGCTGGC
