[The description below was written by a language model from this plasmid's Addgene catalogue record.]
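Description:
XE180 rat Frizzled-1-pCD is a Xenopus expression plasmid built on a modified pCS2+ backbone (about 4.1 kb without insert) that carries the rat (R. norvegicus) frizzled-1 cDNA (Fzd1), an insert of roughly 2 kb. It is maintained in E. coli as a high-copy plasmid under ampicillin selection. No feature table accompanies the record, so details such as the origin of replication, polyadenylation signal or any residual phage promoters from the parental vector are not explicitly documented. No epitope tags or reporter fusions are recorded.

The defining feature of this construct is its promoter swap. The rat Frizzled-1 cDNA was first cloned into CS2+, whose expression cassette is normally driven by a CMV promoter. That promoter was then excised as a SalI–HindIII fragment and replaced with an SV40 promoter fragment taken from the vector pCD-PS as a SalI–SmaI piece, a ligation that destroyed the HindIII site. As a result, the Frizzled-1 coding sequence is transcribed from the SV40 promoter rather than CMV, which explains the "pCD" suffix in the name and the use of an SV40 promoter forward primer for sequencing into the insert.

Frizzled-1 encodes a seven-pass transmembrane receptor for Wnt ligands, so the plasmid is suited to ectopic expression of a mammalian Frizzled receptor for studying Wnt signalling, for example by DNA injection into Xenopus embryos as the vector classification implies. The record does not state a specific experimental application, and it notes that, although the cDNA insert was previously published, this particular construct is unpublished.
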