Addgene plasmid #16820: XE180 rat Frizzled-1-pCD
Depositing lab: Randall Moon.
Backbone
  Vector backbone: pcS2+
  Backbone size w/o insert (bp): 4095
  Vector type: Xenopus Expression
Growth in bacteria
  Bacterial resistance: Ampicillin, 100 μg/mL
  Growth temperature: 37°C
  Growth strain: DH5alpha
  Copy number: High Copy
Gene/Insert
  Gene/Insert name: frizzled-1 (alt names: fzd1; frizzled)
  Species: R. norvegicus (rat)
  Insert size (bp): 2044
  Entrez Gene: Fzd1
  Cloning method: Restriction Enzyme
  Sequencing primers: 5′ SV40pro-F
Terms and licenses: Academic/Nonprofit Terms; Industry Terms: Not Available to Industry
Depositor comments: The original rat Frizzled-1 cDNA was cloned into CS2+. The CMV promoter was removed as a Sal-I-HindIII fragment, and the SV40 promoter fragment of the vector pCD-PS (as a Sal-I-SmaI fragment) was cloned in, destroying the HindIII site. As a result, this construct places the cDNA under the control of an SV40 promoter. Reference: The insert was published by Wang et al., JBC 271: 4468 (1996). This unpublished construct was generated by Julia Yang-Snyder.
How to cite: XE180 rat Frizzled-1-pCD was a gift from Randall Moon (Addgene plasmid # 16820 ; http://n2t.net/addgene:16820 ; RRID:Addgene_16820)
